>Addgene plasmid #31570 | pQStrep2-PIR | depositor full sequence | sequence record 14466 | Author sequence
CTCGAGAAATCATAAAAAATTTATTTGCTTTGTGAGCGGATAACAATTATAATAGATTCAATTGTGAGCG
GATAACAATTTCACACAGAATTCATTAAAGAGGAGAAATTAACTATGAGAGGATCGCATCACCATCACCA
TCACGGATCTGGGTCCTCCAAGAAAGTTACTCTCTCAGTGCTCAGCCGGGAGCAGTCGGAAGGGGTTGGA
GCGAGGGTCCGGAGAAGCATTGGCAGACCCGAGTTAAAAAATCTGGATCCGTTTTTACTGTTTGATGAAT
TTAAAGGAGGTAGACCAGGAGGATTTCCTGATCATCCACATCGAGGTTTTGAAACAGTATCCTACCTCCT
GGAAGGGGGCAGCATGGCCCATGAAGACTTCTGTGGACACACTGGTAAAATGAACCCAGGAGATTTGCAG
TGGATGACTGCGGGCCGGGGCATTCTGCACGCTGAGATGCCTTGCTCAGAGGAGCCAGCCCATGGCCTAC
AACTGTGGGTTAATTTGAGGAGCTCAGAGAAGATGGTGGAGCCTCAGTACCAGGAACTGAAAAGTGAAGA
AATCCCTAAACCCAGTAAGGATGGTGTGACAGTTGCTGTCATTTCTGGAGAAGCCCTGGGAATAAAGTCC
AAGGTTTACACTCGCACACCAACCTTATATTTGGACTTCAAATTGGACCCAGGAGCCAAACATTCCCAAC
CTATCCCTAAAGGGTGGACAAGCTTCATTTACACGATATCTGGAGATGTGTATATTGGGCCCGATGATGC
ACAACAAAAAATAGAACCTCATCACACAGCAGTGCTTGGAGAAGGTGACAGTGTCCAGGTGGAGAACAAG
GATCCCAAGAGAAGCCACTTTGTCTTAATTGCTGGGGAGCCATTAAGAGAACCAGTTATCCAACATGGTC
CATTTGTGATGAACACCAATGAAGAGATTTCTCAAGCTATTCTTGATTTCAGAAACGCAAAAAATGGGTT
TGAAAGGGCCAAAACCTGGAAATCAAAGATTGGGAACGCGGCCGCTTGGAGCCACCCGCAGTTCGAAAAA
TAAGCGGCCGCTTGGAGCCACCCGCAGTTCGAAAAATAAGCTTAATTAGCTGAGCTTGGACTCCTGTTGA
TAGATCCAGTAATGACCTCAGAACTCCATCTGGATTTGTTCAGAACGCTCGGTTGCCGCCGGGCGTTTTT
TATTGGTGAGAATCCAAGCTAGCTTGGCGAGATTTTCAGGAGCTAAGGAAGCTAAAATGGAGAAAAAAAT
CACTGGATATACCACCGTTGATATATCCCAATGGCATCGTAAAGAACATTTTGAGGCATTTCAGTCAGTT
GCTCAATGTACCTATAACCAGACCGTTCAGCTGGATATTACGGCCTTTTTAAAGACCGTAAAGAAAAATA
AGCACAAGTTTTATCCGGCCTTTATTCACATTCTTGCCCGCCTGATGAATGCTCATCCGGAATTTCGTAT
GGCAATGAAAGACGGTGAGCTGGTGATATGGGATAGTGTTCACCCTTGTTACACCGTTTTCCATGAGCAA
ACTGAAACGTTTTCATCGCTCTGGAGTGAATACCACGACGATTTCCGGCAGTTTCTACACATATATTCGC
AAGATGTGGCGTGTTACGGTGAAAACCTGGCCTATTTCCCTAAAGGGTTTATTGAGAATATGTTTTTCGT
CTCAGCCAATCCCTGGGTGAGTTTCACCAGTTTTGATTTAAACGTGGCCAATATGGACAACTTCTTCGCC
CCCGTTTTCACCATGGGCAAATATTATACGCAAGGCGACAAGGTGCTGATGCCGCTGGCGATTCAGGTTC
ATCATGCCGTCTGTGATGGCTTCCATGTCGGCAGAATGCTTAATGAATTACAACAGTACTGCGATGAGTG
GCAGGGCGGGGCGTAATTTTTTTAAGGCAGTTATTGGTGCCCTTAAACGCCTGGGGTAATGACTCTCTAG
CTTGAGGCATCAAATAAAACGAAAGGCTCAGTCGAAAGACTGGGCCTTTCGTTTTATCTGTTGTTTGTCG
GTGAACGCTCTCCTGAGTAGGACAAATCCGCCGCTCTAGAGCTGCCTCGCGCGTTTCGGTGATGACGGTG
AAAACCTCTGACACATGCAGCTCCCGGAGACGGTCACAGCTTGTCTGTAAGCGGATGCCGGGAGCAGACA
AGCCCGTCAGGGCGCGTCAGCGGGTGTTGGCGGGTGTCGGGGCGCAGCCATGACCCAGTCACGTAGCGAT
AGCGGAGTGTATACTGGCTTAACTATGCGGCATCAGAGCAGATTGTACTGAGAGTGCACCATATGCGGTG
TGAAATACCGCACAGATGCGTAAGGAGAAAATACCGCATCAGGCGCTCTTCCGCTTCCTCGCTCACTGAC
TCGCTGCGCTCGGTCTGTCGGCTGCGGCGAGCGGTATCAGCTCACTCAAAGGCGGTAATACGGTTATCCA
CAGAATCAGGGGATAACGCAGGAAAGAACATGTGAGCAAAAGGCCAGCAAAAGGCCAGGAACCGTAAAAA
GGCCGCGTTGCTGGCGTTTTTCCATAGGCTCCGCCCCCCTGACGAGCATCACAAAAATCGACGCTCAAGT
CAGAGGTGGCGAAACCCGACAGGACTATAAAGATACCAGGCGTTTCCCCCTGGAAGCTCCCTCGTGCGCT
CTCCTGTTCCGACCCTGCCGCTTACCGGATACCTGTCCGCCTTTCTCCCTTCGGGAAGCGTGGCGCTTTC
TCAATGCTCACGCTGTAGGTATCTCAGTTCGGTGTAGGTCGTTCGCTCCAAGCTGGGCTGTGTGCACGAA
CCCCCCGTTCAGCCCGACCGCTGCGCCTTATCCGGTAACTATCGTCTTGAGTCCAACCCGGTAAGACACG
ACTTATCGCCACTGGCAGCAGCCACTGGTAACAGGATTAGCAGAGCGAGGTATGTAGGCGGTGCTACAGA
GTTCTTGAAGTGGTGGCCTAACTACGGCTACACTAGAAGGACAGTATTTGGTATCTGCGCTCTGCTGAAG
CCAGTTACCTTCGGAAAAAGAGTTGGTAGCTCTTGATCCGGCAAACAAACCACCGCTGGTAGCGGTGGTT
TTTTTGTTTGCAAGCAGCAGATTACGCGCAGAAAAAAAGGATCTCAAGAAGATCCTTTGATCTTTTCTAC
GGGGTCTGACGCTCAGTGGAACGAAAACTCACGTTAAGGGATTTTGGTCATGAGATTATCAAAAAGGATC
TTCACCTAGATCCTTTTAAATTAAAAATGAAGTTTTAAATCAATCTAAAGTATATATGAGTAAACTTGGT
CTGACAGTTACCAATGCTTAATCAGTGAGGCACCTATCTCAGCGATCTGTCTATTTCGTTCATCCATAGC
TGCCTGACTCCCCGTCGTGTAGATAACTACGATACGGGAGGGCTTACCATCTGGCCCCAGTGCTGCAATG
ATACCGCGAGACCCACGCTCACCGGCTCCAGATTTATCAGCAATAAACCAGCCAGCCGGAAGGGCCGAGC
GCAGAAGTGGTCCTGCAACTTTATCCGCCTCCATCCAGTCTATTAATTGTTGCCGGGAAGCTAGAGTAAG
TAGTTCGCCAGTTAATAGTTTGCGCAACGTTGTTGCCATTGCTACAGGCATCGTGGTGTCACGCTCGTCG
TTTGGTATGGCTTCATTCAGCTCCGGTTCCCAACGATCAAGGCGAGTTACATGATCCCCCATGTTGTGCA
AAAAAGCGGTTAGCTCCTTCGGTCCTCCGATCGTTGTCAGAAGTAAGTTGGCCGCAGTGTTATCACTCAT
GGTTATGGCAGCACTGCATAATTCTCTTACTGTCATGCCATCCGTAAGATGCTTTTCTGTGACTGGTGAG
TACTCAACCAAGTCATTCTGAGAATAGTGTATGCGGCGACCGAGTTGCTCTTGCCCGGCGTCAATACGGG
ATAATACCGCGCCACATAGCAGAACTTTAAAAGTGCTCATCATTGGAAAACGTTCTTCGGGGCGAAAACT
CTCAAGGATCTTACCGCTGTTGAGATCCAGTTCGATGTAACCCACTCGTGCACCCAACTGATCTTCAGCA
TCTTTTACTTTCACCAGCGTTTCTGGGTGAGCAAAAACAGGAAGGCAAAATGCCGCAAAAAAGGGAATAA
GGGCGACACGGAAATGTTGAATACTCATACTCTTCCTTTTTCAATATTATTGAAGCATTTATCAGGGTTA
TTGTCTCATGAGCGGATACATATTTGAATGTATTTAGAAAAATAAACAAATAGGGGTTCCGCGCACATTT
CCCCGAAAAGTGCCACCTGACGTCTAAGAAACCATTATTATCATGACATTAACCTATAAAAATAGGCGTA
TCACGAGGCCCTTTCGTCTTCAC
Features (pLannotate 1.2.2; 15 found; start..end, strand, type, name):
     10..54      +  promoter       T5 promoter: bacteriophage T5 promoter for E. coli RNA polymerase, with embedded lac operator
     62..78      +  protein_bind   lac operator: The lac repressor binds to the lac operator to inhibit transcription in E. coli. This inhibition can be relieved by adding lactose or isopropyl-β-D-thiogalactopyranoside (IPTG). lac repressor encoded by lacI
    127..144     +  CDS            7xHis (fragment): 6xHis affinity tag
    151..1017    +  CDS            PIR: PIR_HUMAN - Experimental evidence at protein level: Swiss-Prot protein existence level 1. Transcriptional coregulator of NF-kappa-B which facilitates binding of NF-kappa-B proteins to target kappa-B genes in a redox- state-dependent manner. May be required for efficient terminal myeloid maturation of hematopoietic cells. Has quercetin 2,3-dioxygenase activity (in vitro). From Homo sapiens (Human).
   1027..1049    +  CDS            Strep-Tag II (fragment): peptide that binds Strep-Tactin®, an engineered form of streptavidin
   1063..1085    +  CDS            Strep-Tag II (fragment): peptide that binds Strep-Tactin®, an engineered form of streptavidin
   1109..1203    +  terminator     lambda t0 terminator: transcription terminator from phage lambda
   1218..1246    +  promoter       cat promoter (fragment): promoter of the E. coli cat gene encoding chloramphenicol acetyltransferase
   1247..1903    +  CDS            cat: CAT_ECOLX - Experimental evidence at protein level: Swiss-Prot protein existence level 1. This enzyme is an effector of chloramphenicol resistance in bacteria. From Escherichia coli. This protein is used as a marker in many commonly used cloning vectors, such as pACYC184.
   1971..2057    +  terminator     rrnB T1 terminator: Escherichia coli rrnB; transcription terminator T1 from the E. coli rrnB gene
   2070..2111    +  CDS            rop (fragment): Rop protein, which maintains plasmids at low copy number; rop
   2213..2353    +  misc_feature   bom: basis of mobility region from pBR322
   2539..3127    -  rep_origin     ori: high-copy-number ColE1/pMB1/pBR322/pUC origin of replication
   3298..4158    -  CDS            AmpR: β-lactamase; bla; confers resistance to ampicillin, carbenicillin, and related antibiotics
   4159..4263    -  promoter       AmpR promoter: bla
