[The description below was written by a language model from this plasmid's Addgene catalogue record and pLannotate feature annotations shown in this document.]
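Description:
pQStrep2-PIR is a bacterial expression plasmid that carries the human pirin (PIR) coding sequence in the pQStrep2 backbone, produced as part of a structural genomics effort to build a public catalogue of expression clones for human proteins. It replicates in E. coli from a ColE1/pMB1-type origin, with an adjacent bom region and only a small fragment of rop annotated. Selection is with ampicillin, through a β-lactamase gene driven by its own promoter. The catalogue lists the copy number as unknown.

Expression is driven by the bacteriophage T5 promoter, which is recognised by the host E. coli RNA polymerase. It contains an embedded lac operator and is followed by a second one, so transcription is repressed by LacI and can be induced with IPTG. The roughly 0.9 kb pirin insert was cloned between BamHI and NotI sites, both retained. This places it in frame with an N-terminal His tag and a C-terminal Strep-tag II supplied by the vector. The feature table shows two adjacent Strep-tag II matches downstream of the ORF. The two tags at opposite ends allow sequential affinity purification on metal-chelate and Strep-Tactin resins, which favours recovery of full-length protein. The lambda t0 terminator closes the expression cassette. Downstream lie a cat (chloramphenicol acetyltransferase) coding sequence preceded by only a fragment of its promoter, and the rrnB T1 terminator. Chloramphenicol is not listed as a selection marker.

Pirin is annotated as a redox-dependent NF-κB transcriptional coregulator with in vitro quercetin 2,3-dioxygenase activity, and the plasmid is suited to producing the recombinant protein for structural or biochemical work. The depositor notes a small gap between the quality-control and reference sequences downstream of the ORF, which is not expected to affect function.
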