Addgene plasmid #31570: pQStrep2-PIR
Depositing lab: Konrad Buessow. Depositing organization: Max Planck Institute for Molecular Genetics. Publication: Structural genomics of human proteins--target selection and generation of a public catalogue of expression clones. Bussow K, Scheich C, Sievert V, Harttig U, Schultz J, Simon B, Bork P, Lehrach H, Heinemann U. Microb Cell Fact. 2005 Jul 5;4:21. doi: 10.1186/1475-2859-4-21. PubMed 15998469.
Backbone
  Vector backbone: pQStrep2
  Backbone size w/o insert (bp): 3460
  Vector type: Bacterial Expression
Growth in bacteria
  Bacterial resistance: Ampicillin, 100 μg/mL
  Growth temperature: 37°C
  Growth strain: DH5alpha
  Copy number: Unknown
Gene/Insert
  Gene/Insert name: pirin (alt name: PSFEp758A0213)
  Species: H. sapiens (human)
  Insert size (bp): 939
  GenBank ID: DQ000498
  Entrez Gene: PIR
  Tag / fusion protein: His (N terminal on backbone); StrepII-tag (C terminal on backbone)
  Cloning method: Restriction Enzyme; 5′ cloning site BamHI (not destroyed); 3′ cloning site NotI (not destroyed)
  Sequencing primers: 5′ TGAGCGGATAACAATTTCACACAG; 3′ GGCAACCGAGCGTTCTGAAC
Terms and licenses: Academic/Nonprofit Terms; Industry Terms: Not Available to Industry
Depositor comments: Please note that there is a small gap between Addgene's quality control sequence and the reference sequence provided by the depositor. The gap is downstream of the ORF and should not affect function.
How to cite: pQStrep2-PIR was a gift from Konrad Buessow (Addgene plasmid # 31570 ; http://n2t.net/addgene:31570 ; RRID:Addgene_31570)
