>Addgene plasmid #31570 | pQStrep2-PIR | addgene partial sequence | sequence record 61181 | pQE-Fwd 5'-CCCGAAAAGTGCCACCTG-3'
AAATAGGCGTATCACGAGGCCCTTTCGTCTTCACCTCGAGAAATCATAAAAAATTTATTTGCTTTGTGAG
CGGATAACAATTATAATAGATTCAATTGTGAGCGGATAACAATTTCACACAGAATTCATTAAAGAGGAGA
AATTAACTATGAGAGGATCGCATCACCATCACCATCACGGATCTGGGTCCTCCAAGAAAGTTACTCTCTC
AGTGCTCAGCCGGGAGCAGTCGGAAGGGGTTGGAGCGAGGGTCCGGAGAAGCATTGGCAGACCCGAGTTA
AAAAATCTGGATCCGTTTTTACTGTTTGATGAATTTAAAGGAGGTAGACCAGGAGGATTTCCTGATCATC
CACATCGAGGTTTTGAAACAGTATCCTACCTCCTGGAAGGGGGCAGCATGGCCCATGAAGACTTCTGTGG
ACACACTGGTAAAATGAACCCAGGAGATTTGCAGTGGATGACTGCGGGCCGGGGCATTCTGCACGCTGAG
ATGCCTTGCTCAGAGGAGCCAGCCCATGGCCTACAACTGTGGGTTAATTTGAGGAGCTCAGAGAAGATGG
TGGAGCCTCAGTACCAGGAACTGAAAAGTGAAGAAATCCCTAAACCCAGTAAGGATGGTGTGACAGTTGC
TGTCATTTCTGGAGAAGCCCTGGGAATAAAGTCCAAGGTTTACACTCGCACACCAACCTTATATTTGGAC
TTCAAATTGGACCCAGGAGCCAAACATTCCCAACCTATCCCTAAAGGGTGGACAAGCTTCATTTACACGA
TATCTGGAGATGTGTATATTGGGCCCGATGATGCACAACAAA
