>Addgene plasmid #31570 | pQStrep2-PIR | addgene partial sequence | sequence record 62392 | CAT-R 5'-GCAACTGACTGAAATGCCTC-3'
TATCAACGGTGGTATATCCAGTGATTTTTTTCTCCATTTTAGCTTCCTTAGCTCCTGAAAATCTCGCCAA
GCTAGCTTGGATTCTCACCAATAAAAAACGCCCGGCGGCAACCGAGCGTTCTGAACAAATCCAGATGGAG
TTCTGAGGTCATTACTGGATCTATCAACAGGAGTCCAAGCTCAGCTAATTAAGCTTATTTTTCGAACTGC
GGGTGGCTCCAAGCGGCCGCGTTCCCAATCTTTGATTTCCAGGTTTTGGCCCTTTCAAACCCATTTTTTG
CGTTTCTGAAATCAAGAATAGCTTGAGAAATCTCTTCATTGGTGTTCATCACAAATGGACCATGTTGGAT
AACTGGTTCTCTTAATGGCTCCCCAGCAATTAAGACAAAGTGGCTTCTCTTGGGATCCTTGTTCTCCACC
TGGACACTGTCACCTTCTCCAAGCACTGCTGTGTGATGAGGTTCTATTTTTTGTTGTGCATCATCGGGCC
CAATATACACATCTCCAGATATCGTGTAAATGAAGCTTGTCCACCCTTTAGGGATAGGTTGGGAATGTTT
GGCTCCTGGGTCCAATTTGAAGTCCAAATATAAGGTTGGTGTGCGAGTGTAAACCTTGGACTTTATTCCC
AGGGCTTCTCCAGAAATGACAGCAACTGTCACACCATCCTTACTGGGTTTAGGGATTTCTTCACTTTTCA
GTTCCTGGTACTGAGGCTCCACCATCTTCTCTGAGCTCCTCAAATTAACCCACAGTTG
